>Addgene plasmid #243683 | pJL95 | addgene full sequence | sequence record 489298 | Addgene NGS Result
AGAGATTTAAAGCTCTAAGGTAAATATAAAATTTTTAAGTGTATAATGTGTTAAACTACTGATTCTAATT
GTTTGTGTATTTTAGATTCCAACCTATGGAACTGATGAATGGGAGCAGTGGTGGAATGCCTTTAATGAGG
AAAACCTGTTTTGCTCAGAAGAAATGCCATCTAGTGATGATGAGGCTACTGCTGACTCTCAACATTCTAC
TCCTCCAAAAAAGAAGAGAAAGGTAGAAGACCCCAAGGACTTTCCTTCAGAATTGCTAAGTTTTTTGAGT
CATGCTGTGTTTAGTAATAGAACTCTTGCTTGCTTTGCTATTTACACCACAAAGGAAAAAGCTGCACTGC
TATACAAGAAAATTATGGAAAAATATTCTGTAACCTTTATAAGTAGGCATAACAGTTATAATCATAACAT
ACTGTTTTTTCTTACTCCACACAGGCATAGAGTGTCTGCTATTAATAACTATGCTCAAAAATTGTGTACC
TTTAGCTTTTTAATTTGTAAAGGGGTTAATAAGGAATATTTGATGTATAGTGCCTTGACTAGAGATCATA
ATCAGCCATACCACATTTGTAGAGGTTTTACTTGCTTTAAAAAACCTCCCACACCTCCCCCTGAACCTGA
AACATAAAATGAATGCAATTGTTGTTGTTAACTTGTTTATTGCAGCTTATAATGGTTACAAATAAAGCAA
TAGCATCACAAATTTCACAAATAAAGCATTTTTTTCACTGCATTCTAGTTGTGGTTTGTCCAAACTCATC
AATGTATCTTATCATGTCTGGATCAACTGGATAACTCAAGCTAACCAAAATCATCCCAAACTTCCCACCC
CATACCCTATTACCACTGCCAATTACCTGTGGTTTCATTTACTCTAAACCTGTGATTCCTCTGAATTATT
TTCATTTTAAAGAAATTGTATTTGTTAAATATGTACTACAAACTTAGTAGTTGGAAGGGCTAATTCACTC
CCAAAGAAGACAAGATATCCTTGATCTGTGGATCTACCACACACAAGGCTACTTCCCTGATTAGCAGAAC
TACACACCAGGGCCAGGGGTCAGATATCCACTGACCTTTGGATGGTGCTACAAGCTAGTACCAGTTGAGC
CAGATAAGGTAGAAGAGGCCAATAAAGGAGAGAACACCAGCTTGTTACACCCTGTGAGCCTGCATGGGAT
GGATGACCCGGAGAGAGAAGTGTTAGAGTGGAGGTTTGACAGCCGCCTAGCATTTCATCACGTGGCCCGA
GAGCTGCATCCGGAGTACTTCAAGAACTGCTGATATCGAGCTTGCTACAAGGGACTTTCCGCTGGGGACT
TTCCAGGGAGGCGTGGCCTGGGCGGGACTGGGGAGTGGCGAGCCCTCAGATCCTGCATATAAGCAGCTGC
TTTTTGCCTGTACTGGGTCTCTCTGGTTAGACCAGATCTGAGCCTGGGAGCTCTCTGGCTAACTAGGGAA
CCCACTGCTTAAGCCTCAATAAAGCTTGCCTTGAGTGCTTCAAGTAGTGTGTGCCCGTCTGTTGTGTGAC
TCTGGTAACTAGAGATCCCTCAGACCCTTTTAGTCAGTGTGGAAAATCTCTAGCAGTGGCGCCCGAACAG
GGACTTGAAAGCGAAAGGGAAACCAGAGGAGCTCTCTCGACGCAGGACTCGGCTTGCTGAAGCGCGCACG
GCAAGAGGCGAGGGGCGGCGACTGGTGAGTACGCCAAAAATTTTGACTAGCGGAGGCTAGAAGGAGAGAG
ATGGGTGCGAGAGCGTCAGTATTAAGCGGGGGAGAATTAGATCGCGATGGGAAAAAATTCGGTTAAGGCC
AGGGGGAAAGAAAAAATATAAATTAAAACATATAGTATGGGCAAGCAGGGAGCTAGAACGATTCGCAGTT
AATCCTGGCCTGTTAGAAACATCAGAAGGCTGTAGACAAATACTGGGACAGCTACAACCATCCCTTCAGA
CAGGATCAGAAGAACTTAGATCATTATATAATACAGTAGCAACCCTCTATTGTGTGCATCAAAGGATAGA
GATAAAAGACACCAAGGAAGCTTTAGACAAGATAGAGGAAGAGCAAAACAAAAGTAAGACCACCGCACAG
CAAGCGGCCGGCCGCTGATCTTCAGACCTGGAGGAGGAGATATGAGGGACAATTGGAGAAGTGAATTATA
TAAATATAAAGTAGTAAAAATTGAACCATTAGGAGTAGCACCCACCAAGGCAAAGAGAAGAGTGGTGCAG
AGAGAAAAAAGAGCAGTGGGAATAGGAGCTTTGTTCCTTGGGTTCTTGGGAGCAGCAGGAAGCACTATGG
GCGCAGCGTCAATGACGCTGACGGTACAGGCCAGACAATTATTGTCTGGTATAGTGCAGCAGCAGAACAA
TTTGCTGAGGGCTATTGAGGCGCAACAGCATCTGTTGCAACTCACAGTCTGGGGCATCAAGCAGCTCCAG
GCAAGAATCCTGGCTGTGGAAAGATACCTAAAGGATCAACAGCTCCTGGGGATTTGGGGTTGCTCTGGAA
AACTCATTTGCACCACTGCTGTGCCTTGGAATGCTAGTTGGAGTAATAAATCTCTGGAACAGATTTGGAA
TCACACGACCTGGATGGAGTGGGACAGAGAAATTAACAATTACACAAGCTTAATACACTCCTTAATTGAA
GAATCGCAAAACCAGCAAGAAAAGAATGAACAAGAATTATTGGAATTAGATAAATGGGCAAGTTTGTGGA
ATTGGTTTAACATAACAAATTGGCTGTGGTATATAAAATTATTCATAATGATAGTAGGAGGCTTGGTAGG
TTTAAGAATAGTTTTTGCTGTACTTTCTATAGTGAATAGAGTTAGGCAGGGATATTCACCATTATCGTTT
CAGACCCACCTCCCAACCCCGAGGGGACCCGACAGGCCCGAAGGAATAGAAGAAGAAGGTGGAGAGAGAG
ACAGAGACAGATCCATTCGATTAGTGAACGGATCTCGACGGTATCGCCAAATGGCAGTATTCATCCACAA
TTTTAAAAGAAAAGGGGGGATTGGGGGGTACAGTGCAGGGGAAAGAATAGTAGACATAATAGCAACAGAC
ATACAAACTAAAGAATTACAAAAACAAATTACAAAAATTCAAAATTTTCGGGTTTATTACAGGGACAGCA
GAGATCCAGTTTGGATCGATAAGCTTGATATCGAATTCGGGAGGTGGTCCCTGCAGTTACGCCAATGATA
ACCCCCGCCAGAAAAATCTTAGTAGCCTTCCCTTTTTGTTTTCCGTGCCCCAACTCGGCGGATTGACTCG
GCCCCTTCCGGAAACACCCGAATCAACTTCTAGTCAAATTATTGTTCACGCCGCAATGACCCACCCCTGG
CCCGCGTCTGTGGAACTGACCCCTGGTGTACAGGAGAGTTCGCTGCTGAAAGTGGTCCCAAAGGGGTACT
AGTTTTTAAGCTCCCAACTCCCCCTCCCCCAGCGTCTGGAGGATTCCACACCCTCGCACCGCAGGGGCGA
GGAAGTGGGCGGAGTCCGGTTTTGGCGCCAGCCGCTGAGGCTGCCAAGCAGAAAAGCCACCGCTGAGGAG
ACTCCGGTCACTGTCCTCGCCCCGCCTCCCCCTTCCCTCCCCTTGGGGACCACCGGGCGCCACGCCGCGA
ACGGTAAGTGCCGCGGTCGTCGGCGCCTCCGCCCTCCCCCTAGGGCCCCAATTCCCAGCGGGCGCGGCGC
GCGGCCCCGCGCGCAGCTCCCGGCTCCCTCCCCCTTCGGATGTGGCTTGAGCTGTAGGCGCGGAGTCCTG
CAGCCCCGATAAAATAAAAGATTTTATTTAGTCTCCAGAAAAAGGGGGGAATGAAAGACCCCACCTGTAG
GTTTGGCAAGCTAGCTGCAGTAACGCCATTTTGCAAGGCATGGAAAAATACCAAACCAAGAATAGAGAAG
TTCAGATCAAGGGCGGGTACATGAAAATAGCTAACGTTGGGCCAAACAGGATATCTGCGGTGAGCAGTTT
CGGCCCCGGCCCGGGGCCAAGAACAGATGGTCACCGCAGTTTCGGCCCCGGCCCGAGGCCAAGAACAGAT
GGTCCCCAGATATGGCCCAACCCTCAGCAGTTTCTTAAGACCCATCAGATGTTTCCAGGCTCCCCCAAGG
ACCTGAAATGACCCTGCGCCTTATTTGAATTAACCAATCAGCCTGCTTCTCGCTTCTGTTCGCGCGCTTC
TGCTTCCCGAGCTCTATAAAAGAGCTCACAACCCCTCACTCGGCGCGCCAGTCCTCCGACAGACTGAGTC
GCCCGGGGGGGATCTGGAGCTCTCGAGAATTCTCACGCGTGCCACCATGAACATGGCGATTATCAAGGAA
TTCATGAGGTTCAAAGTTCACATGGAGGGATCTGTAAACGGCCACGAGTTCGAAATCGAGGGAGAGGGGG
AGGGTCGACCATATGAAGGAACACAGACCGCTAAATTGAAGGTTACTAAAGGTGGACCACTTCCTTTCGC
ATGGGACATTCTTAGCCCCCAGTTTATGTATGGTTCCAAGGCGTATGTCAAACATCCCGCAGACATTCCT
GATTACCTTAAACTGAGTTTTCCAGAGGGGTTCAAATGGGAGCGCGTCATGAACTTTGAAGATGGGGGCG
TTGTTACAGTGACTCAGGACTCTTCTTTGCAAGATGGAGAGTTTATATATAAGGTGAAACTTCGCGGAAC
CAACTTCCCAAGCGATGGCCCAGTCATGCAGAAGAAAACTATGGGTTGGGAAGCCAGTAGCGAGCGGATG
TACCCAGAGGACGGCGCACTTAAGGGTGAGATTAAGCAGCGGCTGAAACTCAAAGACGGAGGCCATTATG
ACGCGGAAGTTAAAACGACGTACAAAGCTAAAAAGCCTGTCCAATTGCCAGGCGCGTACAATGTCAATAT
TAAATTGGACATTACCAGTCACAACGAAGATTACACAATAGTGGAGCAATACGAACGCGCAGAGGGACGC
CATTCAACAGGGGGAAGCGGAGCTACTAACTTCAGCCTGCTGAAGCAGGCTGGAGACGTGGAGGAGAACC
CTGGACCTGACTACAAAGACCATGACGGTGATTATAAAGATCATGACATCGATTACAAGGATGACGATGA
CAAGCTTATGAAGGATAACACCGTGCCACTGAAATTGATTGCCCTGTTAGCGAACGGTGAATTTCACTCT
GGCGAGCAGTTGGGTGAAACGCTGGGAATGAGCCGGGCGGCTATTAATAAACACATTCAGACACTGCGTG
ACTGGGGCGTTGATGTCTTTACCGTTCCGGGTAAAGGATACAGCCTGCCTGAGCCTATCCAGTTACTTAA
TGCTAAACAGATATTGGGTCAGCTGGAGTTTCGGGCAACCACACTGGAACGGATCGAGAAAAGCTTCGTG
ATTACTGATCCGAGACTGCCTGACAACCCAATCATTTTTGTGAGCGATTCCTTCCTGCAGCTGACAGAAT
ATTCTCGGGAAGAGATCCTGGGGCGCAATTGCCGTTTTCTGCAGGGACCCGAGACAGACCGTGCCACTGT
TCGGAAAATCAGAGATGCTATTGACAACCAGACTGAAGTGACCGTTCAGCTGATCAATTATACCAAGAGC
GGCAAGAAGTTCTGGAACGTGTTCCACCTGCAGCCGATGCGCGATTATAAGGGCGACGTCCAGTACTTCA
TTGGCGTGCAGCTGGATGGCACCGAACGTCTTCATGGCGCCGCTGAGCGTGAGGCGGTCTGCCTGGTCAA
AAAGACAGCCTTTCAGATTGCTGTAGCCGTGCTGCCAGTGATTGACTCCACGAATCAGTACCTTCTTGAT
CGTATCGGAGAGCTTAAATCGGGCGATGCTTGCATTGCAGAATACCAGCAGGCTGGCCGTGGTCGCCGGG
GTCGGAAATGGTTTTCGCCTTTTGGCGCAAACTTATATTTGTCGATGTTCTGGCGTCTGGAACAAGGCCC
GGCGGCGGCGATTGGTTTAAGTCTGGTTATCGGTATCGTGATGGCGGAAGTATTACGCAAGCTGGGTGCA
GATAAAGTTCGTGTTAAATGGCCTAATGACCTCTATCTGCAGGATCGCAAGCTGGCAGGCATTCTGGTGG
AGCTGACTGGCAAAACTGGCGATGCGGCGCAAATAGTCATTGGAGCCGGGATCAACATGGCAATGCGCCG
TGTTGAAGAGAGTGTCGTTAATCAGGGGTGGATCACGCTGCAGGAAGCGGGGATCAATCTCGATCGTAAT
ACGTTGGCGGCCATGCTAATACGTGAATTACGTGCTGCGTTGGAACTCTTCGAACAAGAAGGATTGGCAC
CTTATCTGTCGCGCTGGGAAAAGCTGGATAATTTTATTAATCGCCCAGTGAAACTTATCATTGGTGATAA
AGAAATATTTGGCATTTCACGCGGAATAGACAAACAGGGGGCTTTATTACTTGAGCAGGATGGAATAATA
AAACCCTGGATGGGCGGTGAAATATCCCTGCGTAGTGCAGAAAAAGGAGGTTCTGGTGGAGGCGGGTCTG
GAGGCGGGGGTAGTAACAGCCGC
[288 nt withheld, positions 6534-6821]
TAGTAAGGCCGCGGCCGCGACTCTAGAGTCGACCTGCAGGCATGCAAGCTTGATATCAAGCTTATCGATA
ATCAACCTCTGGATTACAAAATTTGTGAAAGATTGACTGGTATTCTTAACTATGTTGCTCCTTTTACGCT
ATGTGGATACGCTGCTTTAATGCCTTTGTATCATGCTATTGCTTCCCGTATGGCTTTCATTTTCTCCTCC
TTGTATAAATCCTGGTTGCTGTCTCTTTATGAGGAGTTGTGGCCCGTTGTCAGGCAACGTGGCGTGGTGT
GCACTGTGTTTGCTGACGCAACCCCCACTGGTTGGGGCATTGCCACCACCTGTCAGCTCCTTTCCGGGAC
TTTCGCTTTCCCCCTCCCTATTGCCACGGCGGAACTCATCGCCGCCTGCCTTGCCCGCTGCTGGACAGGG
GCTCGGCTGTTGGGCACTGACAATTCCGTGGTGTTGTCGGGGAAATCATCGTCCTTTCCTTGGCTGCTCG
CCTGTGTTGCCACCTGGATTCTGCGCGGGACGTCCTTCTGCTACGTCCCTTCGGCCCTCAATCCAGCGGA
CCTTCCTTCCCGCGGCCTGCTGCCGGCTCTGCGGCCTCTTCCGCGTCTTCGCCTTCGCCCTCAGACGAGT
CGGATCTCCCTTTGGGCCGCCTCCCCGCATCGATACCGTCGACCTCGAGGGAATTAATTCGAGCTCGGTA
CCTTTAAGACCAATGACTTACAAGGCAGCTGTAGATCTTAGCCACTTTTTAAAAGAAAAGGGGGGACTGG
AAGGGCTAATTCACTCCCAACGAAGACAAGATCTGCTTTTTGCTTGTACTGGGTCTCTCTGGTTAGACCA
GATCTGAGCCTGGGAGCTCTCTGGCTAACTAGGGAACCCACTGCTTAAGCCTCAATAAAGCTTGCCTTGA
GTGCTTCAAGTAGTGTGTGCCCGTCTGTTGTGTGACTCTGGTAACTAGAGATCCCTCAGACCCTTTTAGT
CAGTGTGGAAAATCTCTAGCAGCATCTAGAATTAATTCCGTGTATTCTATAGTGTCACCTAAATCGTATG
TGTATGATACATAAGGTTATGTATTAATTGTAGCCGCGTTCTAACGACAATATGTACAAGCCTAATTGTG
TAGCATCTGGCTTACTGAAGCAGACCCTATCATCTCTCTCGTAAACTGCCGTCAGAGTCGGTTTGGTTGG
ACGAACCTTCTGAGTTTCTGGTAACGCCGTCCCGCACCCGGAAATGGTCAGCGAACCAATCAGCAGGGTC
ATCGCTAGCCAGATCCTCTACGCCGGACGCATCGTGGCCGGCATCACCGGCGCCACAGGTGCGGTTGCTG
GCGCCTATATCGCCGACATCACCGATGGGGAAGATCGGGCTCGCCACTTCGGGCTCATGAGCGCTTGTTT
CGGCGTGGGTATGGTGGCAGGCCCCGTGGCCGGGGGACTGTTGGGCGCCATCTCCTTGCATGCACCATTC
CTTGCGGCGGCGGTGCTCAACGGCCTCAACCTACTACTGGGCTGCTTCCTAATGCAGGAGTCGCATAAGG
GAGAGCGTCGAATGGTGCACTCTCAGTACAATCTGCTCTGATGCCGCATAGTTAAGCCAGCCCCGACACC
CGCCAACACCCGCTGACGCGCCCTGACGGGCTTGTCTGCTCCCGGCATCCGCTTACAGACAAGCTGTGAC
CGTCTCCGGGAGCTGCATGTGTCAGAGGTTTTCACCGTCATCACCGAAACGCGCGAGACGAAAGGGCCTC
GTGATACGCCTATTTTTATAGGTTAATGTCATGATAATAATGGTTTCTTAGACGTCAGGTGGCACTTTTC
GGGGAAATGTGCGCGGAACCCCTATTTGTTTATTTTTCTAAATACATTCAAATATGTATCCGCTCATGAG
ACAATAACCCTGATAAATGCTTCAATAATATTGAAAAAGGAAGAGTATGAGTATTCAACATTTCCGTGTC
GCCCTTATTCCCTTTTTTGCGGCATTTTGCCTTCCTGTTTTTGCTCACCCAGAAACGCTGGTGAAAGTAA
AAGATGCTGAAGATCAGTTGGGTGCACGAGTGGGTTACATCGAACTGGATCTCAACAGCGGTAAGATCCT
TGAGAGTTTTCGCCCCGAAGAACGTTTTCCAATGATGAGCACTTTTAAAGTTCTGCTATGTGGCGCGGTA
TTATCCCGTATTGACGCCGGGCAAGAGCAACTCGGTCGCCGCATACACTATTCTCAGAATGACTTGGTTG
AGTACTCACCAGTCACAGAAAAGCATCTTACGGATGGCATGACAGTAAGAGAATTATGCAGTGCTGCCAT
AACCATGAGTGATAACACTGCGGCCAACTTACTTCTGACAACGATCGGAGGACCGAAGGAGCTAACCGCT
TTTTTGCACAACATGGGGGATCATGTAACTCGCCTTGATCGTTGGGAACCGGAGCTGAATGAAGCCATAC
CAAACGACGAGCGTGACACCACGATGCCTGTAGCAATGGCAACAACGTTGCGCAAACTATTAACTGGCGA
ACTACTTACTCTAGCTTCCCGGCAACAATTAATAGACTGGATGGAGGCGGATAAAGTTGCAGGACCACTT
CTGCGCTCGGCCCTTCCGGCTGGCTGGTTTATTGCTGATAAATCTGGAGCCGGTGAGCGTGGGTCTCGCG
GTATCATTGCAGCACTGGGGCCAGATGGTAAGCCCTCCCGTATCGTAGTTATCTACACGACGGGGAGTCA
GGCAACTATGGATGAACGAAATAGACAGATCGCTGAGATAGGTGCCTCACTGATTAAGCATTGGTAACTG
TCAGACCAAGTTTACTCATATATACTTTAGATTGATTTAAAACTTCATTTTTAATTTAAAAGGATCTAGG
TGAAGATCCTTTTTGATAATCTCATGACCAAAATCCCTTAACGTGAGTTTTCGTTCCACTGAGCGTCAGA
CCCCGTAGAAAAGATCAAAGGATCTTCTTGAGATCCTTTTTTTCTGCGCGTAATCTGCTGCTTGCAAACA
AAAAAACCACCGCTACCAGCGGTGGTTTGTTTGCCGGATCAAGAGCTACCAACTCTTTTTCCGAAGGTAA
CTGGCTTCAGCAGAGCGCAGATACCAAATACTGTTCTTCTAGTGTAGCCGTAGTTAGGCCACCACTTCAA
GAACTCTGTAGCACCGCCTACATACCTCGCTCTGCTAATCCTGTTACCAGTGGCTGCTGCCAGTGGCGAT
AAGTCGTGTCTTACCGGGTTGGACTCAAGACGATAGTTACCGGATAAGGCGCAGCGGTCGGGCTGAACGG
GGGGTTCGTGCACACAGCCCAGCTTGGAGCGAACGACCTACACCGAACTGAGATACCTACAGCGTGAGCT
ATGAGAAAGCGCCACGCTTCCCGAAGGGAGAAAGGCGGACAGGTATCCGGTAAGCGGCAGGGTCGGAACA
GGAGAGCGCACGAGGGAGCTTCCAGGGGGAAACGCCTGGTATCTTTATAGTCCTGTCGGGTTTCGCCACC
TCTGACTTGAGCGTCGATTTTTGTGATGCTCGTCAGGGGGGCGGAGCCTATGGAAAAACGCCAGCAACGC
GGCCTTTTTACGGTTCCTGGCCTTTTGCTGGCCTTTTGCTCACATGTTCTTTCCTGCGTTATCCCCTGAT
TCTGTGGATAACCGTATTACCGCCTTTGAGTGAGCTGATACCGCTCGCCGCAGCCGAACGACCGAGCGCA
GCGAGTCAGTGAGCGAGGAAGCGGAAGAGCGCCCAATACGCAAACCGCCTCTCCCCGCGCGTTGGCCGAT
TCATTAATGCAGCTGTGGAATGTGTGTCAGTTAGGGTGTGGAAAGTCCCCAGGCTCCCCAGCAGGCAGAA
GTATGCAAAGCATGCATCTCAATTAGTCAGCAACCAGGTGTGGAAAGTCCCCAGGCTCCCCAGCAGGCAG
AAGTATGCAAAGCATGCATCTCAATTAGTCAGCAACCATAGTCCCGCCCCTAACTCCGCCCATCCCGCCC
CTAACTCCGCCCAGTTCCGCCCATTCTCCGCCCCATGGCTGACTAATTTTTTTTATTTATGCAGAGGCCG
AGGCCGCCTCGGCCTCTGAGCTATTCCAGAAGTAGTGAGGAGGCTTTTTTGGAGGCCTAGGCTTTTGCAA
AAAGCTTGGACACAAGACAGGCTTGCGAGATATGTTTGAGAATACCACTTTATCCCGCGTCAGGGAGAGG
CAGTGCGTAAAAAGACGCGGACTCATGTGAAATACTGGTTTTTAGTGCGCCAGATCTCTATAATCTCGCG
CAACCTATTTTCCCCTCGAACACTTTTTAAGCCGTAGATAAACAGGCTGGGACACTTCACATGAGCGAAA
AATACATCGTCACCTGGGACATGTTGCAGATCCATGCACGTAAACTCGCAAGCCGACTGATGCCTTCTGA
ACAATGGAAAGGCATTATTGCCGTAAGCCGTGGCGGTCTGTACCGGGTGCGTTACTGGCGCGTGAACTGG
GTATTCGTCATGTCGATACCGTTTGTATTTCCAGCTACGATCACGACAACCAGCGCGAGCTTAAAGTGCT
GAAACGCGCAGAAGGCGATGGCGAAGGCTTCATCGTTATTGATGACCTGGTGGATACCGGTGGTACTGCG
GTTGCGATTCGTGAAATGTATCCAAAAGCGCACTTTGTCACCATCTTCGCAAAACCGGCTGGTCGTCCGC
TGGTTGATGACTATGTTGTTGATATCCCGCAAGATACCTGGATTGAACAGCCGTGGGATATGGGCGTCGT
ATTCGTCCCGCCAATCTCCGGTCGCTAATCTTTTCAACGCCTGGCACTGCCGGGCGTTGTTCTTTTTAAC
TTCAGGCGGGTTACAATAGTTTCCAGTAAGTATTCTGGAGGCTGCATCCATGACACAGGCAAACCTGAGC
GAAACCCTGTTCAAACCCCGCTTTAAACATCCTGAAACCTCGACGCTAGTCCGCCGCTTTAATCACGGCG
CACAACCGCCTGTGCAGTCGGCCCTTGATGGTAAAACCATCCCTCACTGGTATCGCATGATTAACCGTCT
GATGTGGATCTGGCGCGGCATTGACCCACGCGAAATCCTCGACGTCCAGGCACGTATTGTGATGAGCGAT
GCCGAACGTACCGACGATGATTTATACGATACGGTGATTGGCTACCGTGGCGGCAACTGGATTTATGAGT
GGGCCCCGGATCTTTGTGAAGGAACCTTACTTCTGTGGTGTGACATAATTGGACAAACTACCTAC
Features (pLannotate 1.2.2; 38 found; start..end, strand, type, name):
     20..85      +  intron         small t intron: SV40 (simian virus 40) small t antigen intron
    215..235     +  CDS            SV40 NLS: nuclear localization signal of SV40 (simian virus 40) large T antigen
    554..637     +  CDS            large T antigen (fragment): large T antigen from SV40 (simian virus 40)
    660..794     +  polyA_signal   SV40 poly(A) signal: SV40 polyadenylation signal
    961..1290    +  CDS            nef (fragment): NEF_HV1BR - Experimental evidence at protein level: Swiss-Prot protein existence level 1. Extracellular Nef protein targets CD4(+) T-lymphocytes for apoptosis by interacting with CXCR4 surface receptors (PubMed:14990729). From Human immunodeficiency virus type 1 group M subtype B (isolate BRU/LAI) (HIV-1).
   1338..1595    +  LTR            5' LTR (truncated): truncated 5' long terminal repeat (LTR) from HIV-1
   1642..1767    +  misc_feature   HIV-1 Ψ: packaging signal of human immunodeficiency virus type 1
   1751..2089    +  CDS            HIV-1 gag (fragment): gag protein from human immunodeficiency virus 1; gag
   2264..2497    +  misc_feature   RRE: The Rev response element (RRE) of HIV-1 allows for Rev-dependent mRNA export from the nucleus to the cytoplasm.
   2874..2974    +  CDS            Rev (fragment): human immunodeficiency virus 1 (HIV-1) Rev protein; rev; enhances nuclear export of unspliced and incompletely spliced viral mRNAs
   3011..3128    +  misc_feature   cPPT/CTS: central polypurine tract and central termination sequence of HIV-1
   3165..3188    -  misc_feature   MCS (fragment): pBluescript multiple cloning site
   3870..4277    +  promoter       SFFV promoter: spleen focus-forming virus long terminal repeat (LTR) promoter
   4320..4985    +  CDS            sfCherry: sfCherry is a basic (constitutively fluorescent) fluorescent protein published in 2013, derived from Discosoma sp.. It is reported to be a monomer.
   5049..5114    +  CDS            3xFLAG: three tandem FLAG® epitope tags, followed by an enterokinase cleavage site
   5118..5347    +  CDS            BirA (fragment): E. coli biotin protein ligase; birA
   5373..5690    +  CDS            miniSOG: miniSOG is a basic (constitutively fluorescent) cyan fluorescent protein published in 2011, derived from Arabidopsis thaliana. It requires the cofactor flavin for fluorescence.
   5762..6485    +  CDS            BirA (fragment): E. coli biotin protein ligase; birA
   6535..6824    +  CDS            Sec61β (fragment) (sequence partly withheld): human Sec61β subunit of the translocon in the endoplasmic reticulum; SEC61B
   6842..6872    +  misc_feature   MCS (fragment): pUC18/19 multiple cloning site
   6873..6891    +  misc_feature   MCS (fragment): pBluescript multiple cloning site
   6891..7479    +  misc_feature   WPRE: woodchuck hepatitis virus posttranscriptional regulatory element
   7480..7502    +  misc_feature   MCS (fragment): pBluescript multiple cloning site
   7519..7587    +  CDS            nef (fragment): NEF_HV1Z2 - Experimental evidence at protein level: Swiss-Prot protein existence level 1. Extracellular Nef protein targets CD4(+) T-lymphocytes for apoptosis by interacting with CXCR4 surface receptors. From Human immunodeficiency virus type 1 group M subtype D (isolate Z2/CDC-Z34) (HIV-1).
   7589..7822    +  LTR            3' LTR (ΔU3): self-inactivating 3' long terminal repeat (LTR) from HIV-1
   7847..7865    -  promoter       SP6 promoter: promoter for bacteriophage SP6 RNA polymerase
   8093..8372    +  CDS            TcR (fragment): tetracycline efflux protein; tet; confers resistance to tetracycline
   8373..8421    -  misc_feature   bom (fragment): basis of mobility region from pBR322
   8523..8558    -  CDS            rop (fragment): Rop protein, which maintains plasmids at low copy number; rop
   8653..8757    +  promoter       AmpR promoter: bla
   8758..9618    +  CDS            AmpR: β-lactamase; bla; confers resistance to ampicillin, carbenicillin, and related antibiotics
   9789..10377   +  rep_origin     ori: high-copy-number ColE1/pMB1/pBR322/pUC origin of replication
  10560..10616   +  CDS            lacI (fragment): lac repressor; lacI; The lac repressor binds to the lac operator to inhibit transcription in E. coli. This inhibition can be relieved by adding lactose or isopropyl-β-D-thiogalactopyranoside (IPTG).
  10623..10952   +  promoter       SV40 promoter: SV40 enhancer and early promoter
  11152..11271   +  CDS            gpt (fragment): XGPT_ECOLI - Also known as gpp, gxu. Experimental evidence at protein level: Swiss-Prot protein existence level 1. Purine salvage pathway enzyme that catalyzes the transfer of the ribosyl-5-phosphate group from 5-phospho-alpha-D-ribose 1- diphosphate (PRPP) to the N9 position of the 6-oxopurines guanine and xanthine to form the corresponding ribonucleotides GMP (guanosine 5'- monophosphate) and XMP (xanthosine 5'-monophosphate), with the release of PPi. To a lesser extent, also acts on hypoxanthine (PubMed:9100006, PubMed:3886014). Does not ribophosphorylate adenine (PubMed:3886014). From Esch
  11271..11606   +  CDS            gpt (fragment): XGPT_ECOLI - Also known as gpp, gxu. Experimental evidence at protein level: Swiss-Prot protein existence level 1. Purine salvage pathway enzyme that catalyzes the transfer of the ribosyl-5-phosphate group from 5-phospho-alpha-D-ribose 1- diphosphate (PRPP) to the N9 position of the 6-oxopurines guanine and xanthine to form the corresponding ribonucleotides GMP (guanosine 5'- monophosphate) and XMP (xanthosine 5'-monophosphate), with the release of PPi. To a lesser extent, also acts on hypoxanthine (PubMed:9100006, PubMed:3886014). Does not ribophosphorylate adenine (PubMed:3886014). From Esch
  11701..12006   +  CDS            frsA (fragment): FRSA_ECOLI - Also known as yafA. Experimental evidence at protein level: Swiss-Prot protein existence level 1. Catalyzes the hydrolysis of esters (PubMed:15808744). Displays esterase activity toward pNP-butyrate (PubMed:15808744). May stimulate mixed-acid fermentation by acting as a fermentation/respiration switch that down-regulates respiration and up- regulates fermentation rates (PubMed:15169777). From Escherichia coli (strain K12).
  12010..18      +  CDS            small t antigen (fragment) (across the origin): SV40 (simian virus 40) small t antigen
