[The description below was written by a language model from this plasmid's Addgene catalogue record and pLannotate feature annotations shown in this document.]
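Description:
pJL95 is a 12.1 kb lentiviral transfer plasmid built on the pMJ466 backbone for stable expression of an endoplasmic reticulum-anchored, light-regulated biotin ligase in mammalian cells. In bacteria it is maintained through a high-copy ColE1/pUC-type origin and selected with ampicillin via the β-lactamase gene. The HIV-1-derived portion contains a truncated 5' LTR, the Ψ packaging signal with a partial gag sequence, the Rev response element, the cPPT/CTS and a self-inactivating ΔU3 3' LTR, so the genome can be packaged and integrated when packaging functions are supplied in trans. The backbone also carries remnants of older vectors, including an SV40 promoter with gpt fragments, SV40 small t intron and polyadenylation sequences, and tetracycline-resistance and rop fragments. The record assigns these no function.

The payload is a single open reading frame driven by the SFFV promoter and followed by WPRE, which enhances transcript expression. It begins with a red fluorescent marker, catalogued as mCherry and annotated as sfCherry. A P2A peptide separates this marker from 3xFLAG-tagged LOV-BirA, although the P2A is named in the insert but not annotated as a feature. The E. coli BirA coding sequence appears as two fragments flanking a region that the annotation tool matched to miniSOG. That protein is itself derived from a plant LOV domain, so this region most likely corresponds to the inserted LOV module that makes ligase activity light-dependent. The "4aa" in the insert name presumably denotes a short linker. The ligase is fused to human Sec61β, a translocon subunit that localizes it to the ER. No mammalian drug-selection marker is evident, so transduced cells would be identified by red fluorescence. The associated publication concerns proximity-specific ribosome profiling, which suggests use in location-restricted, light-triggered biotinylation at the ER.
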