Addgene plasmid #243683: pJL95
Purpose: Stably expresses ER localized LOV-BirA
Depositing lab: Jonathan Weissman. Depositing organization: Whitehead Institute for Biomedical Research. Publication: Proximity-specific ribosome profiling reveals the logic of localized mitochondrial translation. Luo J, Khandwala S, Hu J, Lee SY, Hickey KL, Levine ZG, Harper JW, Ting AY, Weissman JS. Cell. 2025 Aug 25:S0092-8674(25)00916-X. doi: 10.1016/j.cell.2025.08.002. PubMed 40876456.
Backbone
  Vector backbone: pMJ466
  Vector type: Lentiviral
Growth in bacteria
  Bacterial resistance: Ampicillin, 100 μg/mL
  Growth temperature: 37°C
  Growth strain: NEB Stable
  Copy number: High Copy
Gene/Insert
  Gene/Insert name: mCherry-P2A-3xFLAG-LOV-BirA 4aa-Sec61b
  Species: H. sapiens (human)
  Promoter: SFFV
  Cloning method: Gibson Cloning
Terms and licenses: Academic/Nonprofit Terms; Industry Terms: Not Available to Industry
How to cite: pJL95 was a gift from Jonathan Weissman (Addgene plasmid # 243683 ; http://n2t.net/addgene:243683 ; RRID:Addgene_243683)
